>Addgene plasmid #82189 | pDONR223_ARNTL_WT | addgene full sequence | sequence record 164052 | Addgene NGS result 5'--3'
CGCAACTGGTCCAGAACCTTGACCGAACGCAGCGGTGGTAACGGCGCAGTGGCGGTTTTCATGGCTTGTT
ATGACTGTTTTTTTGGGGTACAGTCTATGCCTCGGGCATCCAAGCAGCAAGCGCGTTACGCCGTGGGTCG
ATGTTTGATGTTATGGAGCAGCAACGATGTTACGCAGCAGGGCAGTCGCCCTAAAACAAAGTTAAACATT
ATGAGGGAAGCGGTGATCGCCGAAGTATCGACTCAACTATCAGAGGTAGTTGGCGTCATCGAGCGCCATC
TCGAACCGACGTTGCTGGCCGTACATTTGTACGGCTCCGCAGTGGATGGCGGCCTGAAGCCACACAGTGA
TATTGATTTGCTGGTTACGGTGACCGTAAGGCTTGATGAAACAACGCGGCGAGCTTTGATCAACGACCTT
TTGGAAACTTCGGCTTCCCCTGGAGAGAGCGAGATTCTCCGCGCTGTAGAAGTCACCATTGTTGTGCACG
ACGACATCATTCCGTGGCGTTATCCAGCTAAGCGCGAACTGCAATTTGGAGAATGGCAGCGCAATGACAT
TCTTGCAGGTATCTTCGAGCCAGCCACGATCGACATTGATCTGGCTATCTTGCTGACAAAAGCAAGAGAA
CATAGCGTTGCCTTGGTAGGTCCAGCGGCGGAGGAACTCTTTGATCCGGTTCCTGAACAGGATCTATTTG
AGGCGCTAAATGAAACCTTAACGCTATGGAACTCGCCGCCCGACTGGGCTGGCGATGAGCGAAATGTAGT
GCTTACGTTGTCCCGCATTTGGTACAGCGCAGTAACCGGCAAAATCGCGCCGAAGGATGTCGCTGCCGAC
TGGGCAATGGAGCGCCTGCCGGCCCAGTATCAGCCCGTCATACTTGAAGCTAGACAGGCTTATCTTGGAC
AAGAAGAAGATCGCTTGGCCTCGCGCGCAGATCAGTTGGAAGAATTTGTCCACTACGTGAAAGGCGAGAT
CACCAAGGTAGTCGGCAAATAACCCTCGAGCCACCCATGACCAAAATCCCTTAACGTGAGTTACGCGTCG
TTCCACTGAGCGTCAGACCCCGTAGAAAAGATCAAAGGATCTTCTTGAGATCCTTTTTTTCTGCGCGTAA
TCTGCTGCTTGCAAACAAAAAAACCACCGCTACCAGCGGTGGTTTGTTTGCCGGATCAAGAGCTACCAAC
TCTTTTTCCGAAGGTAACTGGCTTCAGCAGAGCGCAGATACCAAATACTGTTCTTCTAGTGTAGCCGTAG
TTAGGCCACCACTTCAAGAACTCTGTAGCACCGCCTACATACCTCGCTCTGCTAATCCTGTTACCAGTGG
CTGCTGCCAGTGGCGATAAGTCGTGTCTTACCGGGTTGGACTCAAGACGATAGTTACCGGATAAGGCGCA
GCGGTCGGGCTGAACGGGGGGTTCGTGCACACAGCCCAGCTTGGAGCGAACGACCTACACCGAACTGAGA
TACCTACAGCGTGAGCTATGAGAAAGCGCCACGCTTCCCGAAGGGAGAAAGGCGGACAGGTATCCGGTAA
GCGGCAGGGTCGGAACAGGAGAGCGCACGAGGGAGCTTCCAGGGGGAAACGCCTGGTATCTTTATAGTCC
TGTCGGGTTTCGCCACCTCTGACTTGAGCGTCGATTTTTGTGATGCTCGTCAGGGGGGCGGAGCCTATGG
AAAAACGCCAGCAACGCGGCCTTTTTACGGTTCCTGGCCTTTTGCTGGCCTTTTGCTCACATGTTCTTTC
CTGCGTTATCCCCTGATTCTGTGGATAACCGTATTACCGCCTTTGAGTGAGCTGATACCGCTCGCCGCAG
CCGAACGACCGAGCGCAGCGAGTCAGTGAGCGAGGAAGCGGAAGAGCGCCCAATACGCAAACCGCCTCTC
CCCGCGCGTTGGCCGATTCATTAATGCAGCTGGCACGACAGGTTTCCCGACTGGAAAGCGGGCAGTGAGC
GCAACGCAATTAATACGCGTACCGCTAGCCAGGAAGAGTTTGTAGAAACGCAAAAAGGCCATCCGTCAGG
ATGGCCTTCTGCTTAGTTTGATGCCTGGCAGTTTATGGCGGGCGTCCTGCCCGCCACCCTCCGGGCCGTT
GCTTCACAACGTTCAAATCCGCTCCCGGCGGATTTGTCCTACTCAGGAGAGCGTTCACCGACAAACAACA
GATAAAACGAAAGGCCCAGTCTTCCGACTGAGCCTTTCGTTTTATTTGATGCCTGGCAGTTCCCTACTCT
CGCGTTAACGCTAGCATGGATGTTTTCCCAGTCACGACGTTGTAAAACGACGGCCAGTCTTAAGCTCGGG
CCCCAAATAATGATTTTATTTTGACTGATAGTGACCTGTTCGTTGCAACAAATTGATGAGCAATGCTTTT
TTATAATGCCAACTTTGTACAAAAAAGTTGGCATGGCAGACCAGAGAATGGACATTTCTTCAACCATCAG
TGATTTCATGTCCCCGGGCCCCACCGACCTGCTTTCCAGCTCTCTTGGTACCAGTGGTGTGGATTGCAAC
CGCAAACGGAAAGGCAGCTCCACTGACTACCAAGAAAGCATGGACACAGACAAAGATGACCCTCATGGAA
GGTTAGAATATACAGAACACCAAGGAAGGATAAAAAATGCAAGGGAAGCTCACAGTCAGATTGAAAAGCG
GCGTCGGGATAAAATGAACAGTTTTATAGATGAATTGGCTTCTTTGGTACCAACATGCAACGCAATGTCC
AGGAAATTAGATAAACTTACTGTGCTAAGGATGGCTGTTCAGCACATGAAAACATTAAGAGGTGCCACCA
ATCCATACACAGAAGCAAACTACAAACCAACTTTTCTATCAGACGATGAATTGAAACACCTCATTCTCAG
GGCAGCAGATGGATTTTTGTTTGTCGTAGGATGTGACCGAGGGAAGATACTCTTTGTCTCAGAGTCTGTC
TTCAAGATCCTCAACTACAGCCAGAATGATCTGATTGGTCAGAGTTTGTTTGACTACCTGCATCCTAAAG
ATATTGCCAAAGTCAAGGAGCAGCTCTCCTCCTCTGACACCGCACCCCGGGAGCGGCTCATAGATGCAAA
AACTGGACTTCCAGTTAAAACAGATATAACCCCTGGGCCATCTCGATTATGTTCTGGAGCACGACGTTCT
TTCTTCTGTAGGATGAAGTGTAACAGGCCTTCAGTAAAGGTTGAAGACAAGGACTTCCCCTCTACCTGCT
CAAAGAAAAAAGATCGAAAAAGCTTCTGCACAATCCACAGCACAGGCTATTTGAAAAGCTGGCCACCCAC
AAAGATGGGGCTGGATGAAGACAACGAACCAGACAATGAGGGGTGTAACCTCAGCTGCCTCGTCGCAATT
GGACGACTGCATTCTCATGTAGTTCCACAACCAGTGAACGGGGAAATCAGGGTGAAATCTATGGAATATG
TTTCTCGGCACGCGATAGATGGAAAGTTTGTTTTTGTAGACCAGAGGGCAACAGCTATTTTGGCATATTT
ACCACAAGAACTTCTAGGCACATCGTGTTATGAATATTTTCACCAAGATGACATAGGACATCTTGCAGAA
TGTCATAGGCAAGTTTTACAGACGAGAGAAAAAATTACAACTAATTGCTATAAATTTAAAATCAAAGATG
GTTCTTTTATCACACTACGGAGTCGATGGTTCAGTTTCATGAACCCTTGGACCAAGGAAGTAGAATATAT
TGTCTCAACTAACACTGTTGTTTTAGCCAACGTCCTGGAAGGCGGGGACCCAACCTTCCCACAGCTCACA
GCATCCCCCCACAGCATGGACAGCATGCTGCCCTCTGGAGAAGGTGGCCCAAAGAGGACCCACCCCACTG
TTCCAGGGATTCCAGGGGGAACCCGGGCTGGGGCAGGAAAAATAGGCCGAATGATTGCTGAGGAAATCAT
GGAAATCCACAGGATAAGAGGGTCATCGCCTTCTAGCTGTGGCTCCAGCCCATTGAACATCACGAGTACG
CCTCCCCCTGATGCCTCTTCTCCAGGAGGCAAGAAGATTTTAAATGGAGGGACTCCAGACATTCCTTCCA
GTGGCCTACTATCAGGCCAGGCTCAGGAGAACCCAGGTTATCCATATTCTGATAGTTCTTCTATTCTTGG
TGAGAACCCCCACATAGGTATAGACATGATTGACAACGACCAAGGATCAAGTAGTCCCAGTAATGATGAG
GCAGCAATGGCTGTCATCATGAGCCTCTTGGAAGCAGATGCTGGACTGGGTGGCCCTGTTGACTTTAGTG
ACTTGCCATGGCCGCTGTACCCAACTTTCTTGTACAAAGTTGGCATTATAAGAAAGCATTGCTTATCAAT
TTGTTGCAACGAACAGGTCACTATCAGTCAAAATAAAATCATTATTTGCCATCCAGCTGATATCCCCTAT
AGTGAGTCGTATTACATGGTCATAGCTGTTTCCTGGCAGCTCTGGCCCGTGTCTCAAAATCTCTGATGTT
ACATTGCACAAGATAAAAATATATCATCATGCCTCCTCTAGACCAGCCAGGACAGAAATGCCTCGACTTC
GCTGCTACCCAAGGTTGCCGGGTGACGCACACCGTGGAAACGGATGAAGGCACGAACCCAGTGGACATAA
GCCTGTTCGGTTCGTAAGCTGTAATGCAAGTAGCGTATGCGCTCA
Features (pLannotate 1.2.2; 12 found; start..end, strand, type, name):
    148..204     +  CDS            GmR (fragment): gentamycin acetyltransferase; aacC1; confers resistance to gentamycin
    211..1002    +  CDS            SmR: aminoglycoside adenylyltransferase (Murphy, 1985); aadA; confers resistance to spectinomycin and streptomycin
   1095..1683    +  rep_origin     ori: high-copy-number ColE1/pMB1/pBR322/pUC origin of replication
   1866..1958    +  CDS            lacI (fragment): lac repressor; lacI; The lac repressor binds to the lac operator to inhibit transcription in E. coli. This inhibition can be relieved by adding lactose or isopropyl-β-D-thiogalactopyranoside (IPTG).
   2013..2040    -  terminator     rrnB T2 terminator: transcription terminator T2 from the E. coli rrnB gene
   2172..2215    +  terminator     rrnB T1 terminator: Escherichia coli rrnB; transcription terminator T1 from the E. coli rrnB gene
   2262..2298    -  CDS            lacZα (fragment): LacZα fragment of β-galactosidase; lacZ fragment
   2315..2410    +  protein_bind   attL3: mutant version of attL; recombination site for the Gateway® LR reaction LR Clonase™
   2413..4287    +  CDS            ARNTL: BMAL1_HUMAN - Also known as BHLHE5, BMAL1, MOP3, PASD3. Experimental evidence at protein level: Swiss-Prot protein existence level 1. Transcriptional activator which forms a core component of the circadian clock. The circadian clock, an internal time-keeping system, regulates various physiological processes through the generation of approximately 24 hour circadian rhythms in gene expression, which are translated into rhythms in metabolism and behavior. It is derived from the Latin roots 'circa' (about) and 'diem' (day) and acts as an important regulator of a wide array of physiological functio
   4289..4388    -  protein_bind   attL2: mutant version of attL; recombination site for the Gateway® LR reaction LR Clonase™
   4406..4424    -  promoter       T7 promoter: promoter for bacteriophage T7 RNA polymerase
   4614..4637    +  promoter       Pc promoter (fragment): intI1 (promoter lies within the coding sequence); class 1 integron promoter
