[The description below was written by a language model from this plasmid's Addgene catalogue record and pLannotate feature annotations shown in this document.]
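Description:
pDONR223_ARNTL_WT is a Gateway entry clone built on the Invitrogen pDONR223 backbone and carrying the wild-type human ARNTL open reading frame (also known as BMAL1, MOP3 or bHLHe5), which encodes a bHLH-PAS transcriptional activator that is a core component of the circadian clock. It belongs to the Target Accelerator Plasmid Collection, a set of wild-type and variant ORF clones assembled for systematic functional testing of cancer-associated alleles. The plasmid is maintained in E. coli at high copy through a ColE1/pUC-type origin and is selected with spectinomycin via the aadA (SmR) aminoglycoside adenylyltransferase gene. A fragment of a class 1 integron Pc promoter lies upstream of this marker. The sequenced record is 4,665 nt.

The ARNTL coding sequence of about 1.9 kb sits between two attL recombination sites. The annotation software labels the upstream one attL3 and the downstream one attL2. These sites allow an LR Clonase reaction to move the ORF into any compatible Gateway destination vector. The record lists no promoter for the insert, so this plasmid is a shuttle and archival clone rather than an expression construct. The annotated T7 promoter lies outside the downstream attL site and points back towards the insert on the opposite strand. rrnB T1 and T2 terminators upstream of the cassette insulate it from read-through transcription from the backbone. The short gentamicin-resistance, lacI and lacZα fragments are non-functional backbone remnants. The clone is in the "open" configuration, with no stop codon immediately after the insert, so the ORF can be fused in frame to C-terminal tags or reporters supplied by the destination vector. M13 primer sites flanking the cassette are used for sequence verification.
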