Addgene plasmid #82189: pDONR223_ARNTL_WT
Purpose: Gateway Donor vector containing ARNTL , part of the Target Accelerator Plasmid Collection.
Depositing lab: Jesse Boehm & William Hahn & David Root. Depositing organization: Broad Institute. Publication: Systematic Functional Interrogation of Rare Cancer Variants Identifies Oncogenic Alleles. Kim E, Ilic N, Shrestha Y, Zou L, Kamburov A, Zhu C, Yang X, Lubonja R, Tran N, Nguyen C, Lawrence MS, Piccioni F, Bagul M, Doench JG, Chouinard CR, Wu X, Hogstrom L, Natoli T, Tamayo P, Horn H, Corsello SM, Lage K, Root DE, Subramanian A, Golub TR, Getz G, Boehm JS, Hahn WC. Cancer Discov. 2016 Jul;6(7):714-26. doi: 10.1158/2159-8290.CD-16-0160. Epub 2016 May 4. PubMed 27147599.
Backbone
  Vector backbone: pDONR223
  Backbone manufacturer: Invitrogen
  Backbone size w/o insert (bp): 2790
  Vector type: Gateway Entry vector
Growth in bacteria
  Bacterial resistance: Spectinomycin, 50 μg/mL
  Growth temperature: 37°C
  Growth strain: DH5alpha
  Copy number: High Copy
Gene/Insert
  Gene/Insert name: ARNTL
  Species: H. sapiens (human)
  Mutation: WT
  GenBank ID: NM_001178.5
  Entrez Gene: BMAL1 (a.k.a. ARNTL, ARNTL1, BMAL1c, JAP3, MOP3, PASD3, TIC, bHLHe5)
  Promoter: None
  Cloning method: Gateway Cloning
  Sequencing primers: 5′ M13pUC-fwd; 3′ M13-Rev
Terms and licenses: Academic/Nonprofit Terms; Industry Terms: Not Available to Industry
Depositor comments: Open state: NO stop codon immediately follows insert. Supporting reference: Systematic morphological profiling of human gene and allele function via Cell Painting. Rohban MH, et al. Elife. 2017, Mar 18;6. pii: e24060. PubMed PMID 28315521
How to cite: pDONR223_ARNTL_WT was a gift from Jesse Boehm & William Hahn & David Root (Addgene plasmid # 82189 ; http://n2t.net/addgene:82189 ; RRID:Addgene_82189)
