>Addgene plasmid #82189 | pDONR223_ARNTL_WT | depositor partial sequence | sequence record 155560 | Insert sequence
ATGGCAGACCAGAGAATGGACATTTCTTCAACCATCAGTGATTTCATGTCCCCGGGCCCCACCGACCTGC
TTTCCAGCTCTCTTGGTACCAGTGGTGTGGATTGCAACCGCAAACGGAAAGGCAGCTCCACTGACTACCA
AGAAAGCATGGACACAGACAAAGATGACCCTCATGGAAGGTTAGAATATACAGAACACCAAGGAAGGATA
AAAAATGCAAGGGAAGCTCACAGTCAGATTGAAAAGCGGCGTCGGGATAAAATGAACAGTTTTATAGATG
AATTGGCTTCTTTGGTACCAACATGCAACGCAATGTCCAGGAAATTAGATAAACTTACTGTGCTAAGGAT
GGCTGTTCAGCACATGAAAACATTAAGAGGTGCCACCAATCCATACACAGAAGCAAACTACAAACCAACT
TTTCTATCAGACGATGAATTGAAACACCTCATTCTCAGGGCAGCAGATGGATTTTTGTTTGTCGTAGGAT
GTGACCGAGGGAAGATACTCTTTGTCTCAGAGTCTGTCTTCAAGATCCTCAACTACAGCCAGAATGATCT
GATTGGTCAGAGTTTGTTTGACTACCTGCATCCTAAAGATATTGCCAAAGTCAAGGAGCAGCTCTCCTCC
TCTGACACCGCACCCCGGGAGCGGCTCATAGATGCAAAAACTGGACTTCCAGTTAAAACAGATATAACCC
CTGGGCCATCTCGATTATGTTCTGGAGCACGACGTTCTTTCTTCTGTAGGATGAAGTGTAACAGGCCTTC
AGTAAAGGTTGAAGACAAGGACTTCCCCTCTACCTGCTCAAAGAAAAAAGATCGAAAAAGCTTCTGCACA
ATCCACAGCACAGGCTATTTGAAAAGCTGGCCACCCACAAAGATGGGGCTGGATGAAGACAACGAACCAG
ACAATGAGGGGTGTAACCTCAGCTGCCTCGTCGCAATTGGACGACTGCATTCTCATGTAGTTCCACAACC
AGTGAACGGGGAAATCAGGGTGAAATCTATGGAATATGTTTCTCGGCACGCGATAGATGGAAAGTTTGTT
TTTGTAGACCAGAGGGCAACAGCTATTTTGGCATATTTACCACAAGAACTTCTAGGCACATCGTGTTATG
AATATTTTCACCAAGATGACATAGGACATCTTGCAGAATGTCATAGGCAAGTTTTACAGACGAGAGAAAA
AATTACAACTAATTGCTATAAATTTAAAATCAAAGATGGTTCTTTTATCACACTACGGAGTCGATGGTTC
AGTTTCATGAACCCTTGGACCAAGGAAGTAGAATATATTGTCTCAACTAACACTGTTGTTTTAGCCAACG
TCCTGGAAGGCGGGGACCCAACCTTCCCACAGCTCACAGCATCCCCCCACAGCATGGACAGCATGCTGCC
CTCTGGAGAAGGTGGCCCAAAGAGGACCCACCCCACTGTTCCAGGGATTCCAGGGGGAACCCGGGCTGGG
GCAGGAAAAATAGGCCGAATGATTGCTGAGGAAATCATGGAAATCCACAGGATAAGAGGGTCATCGCCTT
CTAGCTGTGGCTCCAGCCCATTGAACATCACGAGTACGCCTCCCCCTGATGCCTCTTCTCCAGGAGGCAA
GAAGATTTTAAATGGAGGGACTCCAGACATTCCTTCCAGTGGCCTACTATCAGGCCAGGCTCAGGAGAAC
CCAGGTTATCCATATTCTGATAGTTCTTCTATTCTTGGTGAGAACCCCCACATAGGTATAGACATGATTG
ACAACGACCAAGGATCAAGTAGTCCCAGTAATGATGAGGCAGCAATGGCTGTCATCATGAGCCTCTTGGA
AGCAGATGCTGGACTGGGTGGCCCTGTTGACTTTAGTGACTTGCCATGGCCGCTG
